Addgene plasmid #40652: phage-cmv-cfp-24xpp7
Depositing lab: Robert Singer. Depositing organization: Albert Einstein College of Medicine. Publication: Fluorescence fluctuation spectroscopy enables quantitative imaging of single mRNAs in living cells. Wu B, Chao JA, Singer RH. Biophys J. 2012 Jun 20;102(12):2936-44. Epub 2012 Jun 19. 10.1016/j.bpj.2012.05.017 PubMed 22735544.
Backbone
  Vector backbone: pHAGE-CMV
  Vector type: Mammalian Expression, Lentiviral
Growth in bacteria
  Bacterial resistance: Ampicillin, 100 μg/mL
  Growth temperature: 37°C
  Growth strain: Stbl3
  Growth instructions: Note it is possible that the 24x PP7 repeats may recombine even in Stbl3 cells. If this occurs, try growing the plasmid at 30C instead.
  Copy number: Unknown
Gene/Insert
  Gene/Insert name: CFP-24xPP7 (alt name: 24x PP7 primer-binding site (PBS))
  Species: Synthetic
  Insert size (bp): 2180
  Promoter: CMV
  Tag / fusion protein: CFP (N terminal on backbone)
  Cloning method: Restriction Enzyme; 5′ cloning site unknown (unknown if destroyed); 3′ cloning site unknown (unknown if destroyed)
  Sequencing primers: 5′ CMV-F; 3′ WPRE-R (5'-CATAGCGTAAAAGGAGCAACA-3')
Terms and licenses: Academic/Nonprofit Terms; Industry Terms: Not Available to Industry
Depositor comments: Please note that the final PP7 stem loop ends with CCAGCAGAGCATATGGGCTCG The depositing laboratory confirmed that the plasmid functions as described in the associated publication. The sequence for a single cassette (with the two non-identical stem-loops in uppercase) is: taaggtacctaattgcctagaaaGGAGCAGACGATATGGCGTCGCTCCctgcaggtcgactctagaaa- CCAGCAGAGCATATGGGCTCGCTGGctgcagtattcccgggttcatt
How to cite: phage-cmv-cfp-24xpp7 was a gift from Robert Singer (Addgene plasmid # 40652 ; http://n2t.net/addgene:40652 ; RRID:Addgene_40652)
