[The description below was written by a language model from this plasmid's Addgene catalogue record and pLannotate feature annotations shown in this document.]
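Description:
phage-cmv-cfp-24xpp7 is an 8,592 bp HIV-1-based lentiviral transfer plasmid built on the pHAGE-CMV backbone for expression in mammalian cells, either by direct transfection or after packaging into lentiviral particles. It is maintained in E. coli through a high-copy ColE1/pUC-type origin and an ampicillin resistance gene (β-lactamase). The viral portion carries a truncated 5' LTR, the Ψ packaging signal with an adjoining gag fragment, the Rev response element for Rev-dependent nuclear export of the genomic RNA, the cPPT/CTS element, and a ΔU3 self-inactivating 3' LTR. After integration, expression therefore depends on the internal promoter. Small fragments of nef, rev, lacI, the SV40 origin and the SV40 poly(A) signal are backbone remnants picked up by automated annotation.

The payload is driven by the CMV immediate-early enhancer and promoter and consists of an ECFP open reading frame followed by an array of 24 PP7 stem-loops, the binding sites for the PP7 bacteriophage coat protein. A WPRE lies downstream to enhance transcript expression. The array is built from repeated cassettes that each hold two non-identical stem-loops. The annotation software does not label the hairpins themselves, but twelve regularly spaced polylinker fragments between ECFP and the WPRE mark the twelve cassettes. The resulting mRNA encodes CFP as a marker of expression, and its 3' untranslated region can be bound by a fluorescently tagged PP7 coat protein supplied separately. The associated publication used this reporter for quantitative imaging of single mRNAs in living cells by fluorescence fluctuation spectroscopy. The depositor notes that the repeat array is prone to recombination during bacterial propagation.
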