Features (pLannotate 1.2.2; 35 found; start..end, strand, type, name):
    377..634     +  LTR            5' LTR (truncated): truncated 5' long terminal repeat (LTR) from HIV-1
    681..806     +  misc_feature   HIV-1 Ψ: packaging signal of human immunodeficiency virus type 1
    790..1128    +  CDS            HIV-1 gag (fragment): gag protein from human immunodeficiency virus 1; gag
   1303..1536    +  misc_feature   RRE: The Rev response element (RRE) of HIV-1 allows for Rev-dependent mRNA export from the nucleus to the cytoplasm.
   1913..2013    +  CDS            Rev (fragment): human immunodeficiency virus 1 (HIV-1) Rev protein; rev; enhances nuclear export of unspliced and incompletely spliced viral mRNAs
   2058..2175    +  misc_feature   cPPT/CTS: central polypurine tract and central termination sequence of HIV-1
   2227..2530    +  enhancer       CMV enhancer: human cytomegalovirus immediate early enhancer
   2531..2734    +  promoter       CMV promoter: human cytomegalovirus (CMV) immediate early promoter
   2827..3546    +  CDS            ECFP: enhanced CFP mammalian codon-optimized
   3607..3625    -  misc_feature   MCS (fragment): pUC18/19 multiple cloning site
   3728..3746    -  misc_feature   MCS (fragment): pUC18/19 multiple cloning site
   3849..3867    -  misc_feature   MCS (fragment): pUC18/19 multiple cloning site
   3970..3988    -  misc_feature   MCS (fragment): pUC18/19 multiple cloning site
   4091..4109    -  misc_feature   MCS (fragment): pUC18/19 multiple cloning site
   4212..4230    -  misc_feature   MCS (fragment): pUC18/19 multiple cloning site
   4333..4351    -  misc_feature   MCS (fragment): pUC18/19 multiple cloning site
   4454..4472    -  misc_feature   MCS (fragment): pUC18/19 multiple cloning site
   4575..4593    -  misc_feature   MCS (fragment): pUC18/19 multiple cloning site
   4696..4714    -  misc_feature   MCS (fragment): pUC18/19 multiple cloning site
   4817..4835    -  misc_feature   MCS (fragment): pUC18/19 multiple cloning site
   4938..4956    -  misc_feature   MCS (fragment): pUC18/19 multiple cloning site
   4982..5570    +  misc_feature   WPRE: woodchuck hepatitis virus posttranscriptional regulatory element
   5578..5643    +  CDS            nef (fragment): NEF_HV1Z2 - Experimental evidence at protein level: Swiss-Prot protein existence level 1. Extracellular Nef protein targets CD4(+) T-lymphocytes for apoptosis by interacting with CXCR4 surface receptors. From Human immunodeficiency virus type 1 group M subtype D (isolate Z2/CDC-Z34) (HIV-1).
   5645..5878    +  LTR            3' LTR (ΔU3): self-inactivating 3' long terminal repeat (LTR) from HIV-1
   6083..6187    +  promoter       AmpR promoter: bla
   6188..7048    +  CDS            AmpR: β-lactamase; bla; confers resistance to ampicillin, carbenicillin, and related antibiotics
   7219..7807    +  rep_origin     ori: high-copy-number ColE1/pMB1/pBR322/pUC origin of replication
   7990..8044    +  CDS            lacI (fragment): lac repressor; lacI; The lac repressor binds to the lac operator to inhibit transcription in E. coli. This inhibition can be relieved by adding lactose or isopropyl-β-D-thiogalactopyranoside (IPTG).
   8050..8143    +  rep_origin     SV40 ori (fragment): SV40 origin of replication
   8168..8205    +  CDS            lacI (fragment): lac repressor; lacI; The lac repressor binds to the lac operator to inhibit transcription in E. coli. This inhibition can be relieved by adding lactose or isopropyl-β-D-thiogalactopyranoside (IPTG).
   8218..8239    +  protein_bind   CAP binding site: CAP binding activates transcription in the presence of cAMP. E. coli catabolite activator protein
   8254..8284    +  promoter       lac promoter: promoter for the E. coli lac operon
   8292..8308    +  protein_bind   lac operator: The lac repressor binds to the lac operator to inhibit transcription in E. coli. This inhibition can be relieved by adding lactose or isopropyl-β-D-thiogalactopyranoside (IPTG). lac repressor encoded by lacI
   8342..8425    +  polyA_signal   SV40 poly(A) signal (fragment): SV40 polyadenylation signal
   8592..329     +  CDS            nef (fragment) (across the origin): NEF_HV1BR - Experimental evidence at protein level: Swiss-Prot protein existence level 1. Extracellular Nef protein targets CD4(+) T-lymphocytes for apoptosis by interacting with CXCR4 surface receptors (PubMed:14990729). From Human immunodeficiency virus type 1 group M subtype B (isolate BRU/LAI) (HIV-1).
>Addgene plasmid #40652 | phage-cmv-cfp-24xpp7 | depositor full sequence | sequence record 52983 | phage-cmv-cfp-24xpp7 sequence 8592 bps
TGGAAGGGCTAATTCACTCCCAAAGAAGACAAGATATCCTTGATCTGTGGATCTACCACACACAAGGCTA
CTTCCCTGATTAGCAGAACTACACACCAGGGCCAGGGGTCAGATATCCACTGACCTTTGGATGGTGCTAC
AAGCTAGTACCAGTTGAGCCAGATAAGGTAGAAGAGGCCAATAAAGGAGAGAACACCAGCTTGTTACACC
CTGTGAGCCTGCATGGGATGGATGACCCGGAGAGAGAAGTGTTAGAGTGGAGGTTTGACAGCCGCCTAGC
ATTTCATCACGTGGCCCGAGAGCTGCATCCGGAGTACTTCAAGAACTGCTGATATCGAGCTTGCTACAAG
GGACTTTCCGCTGGGGACTTTCCAGGGAGGCGTGGCCTGGGCGGGACTGGGGAGTGGCGAGCCCTCAGAT
CCTGCATATAAGCAGCTGCTTTTTGCCTGTACTGGGTCTCTCTGGTTAGACCAGATCTGAGCCTGGGAGC
TCTCTGGCTAACTAGGGAACCCACTGCTTAAGCCTCAATAAAGCTTGCCTTGAGTGCTTCAAGTAGTGTG
TGCCCGTCTGTTGTGTGACTCTGGTAACTAGAGATCCCTCAGACCCTTTTAGTCAGTGTGGAAAATCTCT
AGCAGTGGCGCCCGAACAGGGACTTGAAAGCGAAAGGGAAACCAGAGGAGCTCTCTCGACGCAGGACTCG
GCTTGCTGAAGCGCGCACGGCAAGAGGCGAGGGGCGGCGACTGGTGAGTACGCCAAAAATTTTGACTAGC
GGAGGCTAGAAGGAGAGAGATGGGTGCGAGAGCGTCAGTATTAAGCGGGGGAGAATTAGATCGCGATGGG
AAAAAATTCGGTTAAGGCCAGGGGGAAAGAAAAAATATAAATTAAAACATATAGTATGGGCAAGCAGGGA
GCTAGAACGATTCGCAGTTAATCCTGGCCTGTTAGAAACATCAGAAGGCTGTAGACAAATACTGGGACAG
CTACAACCATCCCTTCAGACAGGATCAGAAGAACTTAGATCATTATATAATACAGTAGCAACCCTCTATT
GTGTGCATCAAAGGATAGAGATAAAAGACACCAAGGAAGCTTTAGACAAGATAGAGGAAGAGCAAAACAA
AAGTAAGACCACCGCACAGCAAGCGGCCGGCCGCTGATCTTCAGACCTGGAGGAGGAGATATGAGGGACA
ATTGGAGAAGTGAATTATATAAATATAAAGTAGTAAAAATTGAACCATTAGGAGTAGCACCCACCAAGGC
AAAGAGAAGAGTGGTGCAGAGAGAAAAAAGAGCAGTGGGAATAGGAGCTTTGTTCCTTGGGTTCTTGGGA
GCAGCAGGAAGCACTATGGGCGCAGCGTCAATGACGCTGACGGTACAGGCCAGACAATTATTGTCTGGTA
TAGTGCAGCAGCAGAACAATTTGCTGAGGGCTATTGAGGCGCAACAGCATCTGTTGCAACTCACAGTCTG
GGGCATCAAGCAGCTCCAGGCAAGAATCCTGGCTGTGGAAAGATACCTAAAGGATCAACAGCTCCTGGGG
ATTTGGGGTTGCTCTGGAAAACTCATTTGCACCACTGCTGTGCCTTGGAATGCTAGTTGGAGTAATAAAT
CTCTGGAACAGATTTGGAATCACACGACCTGGATGGAGTGGGACAGAGAAATTAACAATTACACAAGCTT
AATACACTCCTTAATTGAAGAATCGCAAAACCAGCAAGAAAAGAATGAACAAGAATTATTGGAATTAGAT
AAATGGGCAAGTTTGTGGAATTGGTTTAACATAACAAATTGGCTGTGGTATATAAAATTATTCATAATGA
TAGTAGGAGGCTTGGTAGGTTTAAGAATAGTTTTTGCTGTACTTTCTATAGTGAATAGAGTTAGGCAGGG
ATATTCACCATTATCGTTTCAGACCCACCTCCCAACCCCGAGGGGACCCGACAGGCCCGAAGGAATAGAA
GAAGAAGGTGGAGAGAGAGACAGAGACAGATCCATTCGATTAGTGAACGGATCTCGACGGTATCGCCGAA
TTCACAAATGGCAGTATTCATCCACAATTTTAAAAGAAAAGGGGGGATTGGGGGGTACAGTGCAGGGGAA
AGAATAGTAGACATAATAGCAACAGACATACAAACTAAAGAATTACAAAAACAAATTACAAAAATTCAAA
ATTTTCGGGTTTATTACAGGGACAGCAGAGATCCAGTTTGGACTAGTGGAGTTCCGCGTTACATAACTTA
CGGTAAATGGCCCGCCTGGCTGACCGCCCAACGACCCCCGCCCATTGACGTCAATAATGACGTATGTTCC
CATAGTAACGCCAATAGGGACTTTCCATTGACGTCAATGGGTGGAGTATTTACGGTAAACTGCCCACTTG
GCAGTACATCAAGTGTATCATATGCCAAGTACGCCCCCTATTGACGTCAATGACGGTAAATGGCCCGCCT
GGCATTATGCCCAGTACATGACCTTATGGGACTTTCCTACTTGGCAGTACATCTACGTATTAGTCATCGC
TATTACCATGGTGATGCGGTTTTGGCAGTACATCAATGGGCGTGGATAGCGGTTTGACTCACGGGGATTT
CCAAGTCTCCACCCCATTGACGTCAATGGGAGTTTGTTTTGGCACCAAAATCAACGGGACTTTCCAAAAT
GTCGTAACAACTCCGCCCCATTGACGCAAATGGGCGGTAGGCGTGTACGGTGGGAGGTCTATATAAGCAG
AGCTCGTTTAGTGAACCGTCAGATCGCCTGGAGACGCCATCCACGCTGTTTTGACCTCCATAGAAGACAC
CGGCGGCCGCACCACCGGTCGCCACCATGGTGAGCAAGGGCGAGGAGCTGTTCACCGGGGTGGTGCCCAT
CCTGGTCGAGCTGGACGGCGACGTAAACGGCCACAAGTTCAGCGTGTCCGGCGAGGGCGAGGGCGATGCC
ACCTACGGCAAGCTGACCCTGAAGTTCATCTGCACCACCGGCAAGCTGCCCGTGCCCTGGCCCACCCTCG
TGACCACCCTGACCTGGGGCGTGCAGTGCTTCAGCCGCTACCCCGACCACATGAAGCAGCACGACTTCTT
CAAGTCCGCCATGCCCGAAGGCTACGTCCAGGAGCGCACCATCTTCTTCAAGGACGACGGCAACTACAAG
ACCCGCGCCGAGGTGAAGTTCGAGGGCGACACCCTGGTGAACCGCATCGAGCTGAAGGGCATCGACTTCA
AGGAGGACGGCAACATCCTGGGGCACAAGCTGGAGTACAACTACATCAGCCACAACGTCTATATCACCGC
CGACAAGCAGAAGAACGGCATCAAGGCCAACTTCAAGATCCGCCACAACATCGAGGACGGCAGCGTGCAG
CTCGCCGACCACTACCAGCAGAACACCCCCATCGGCGACGGCCCCGTGCTGCTGCCCGACAACCACTACC
TGAGCACCCAGTCCGCCCTGAGCAAAGACCCCAACGAGAAGCGCGATCACATGGTCCTGCTGGAGTTCGT
GACCGCCGCCGGGATCACTCTCGGCATGGACGAGCTGTACAAGTAAAGCGGCCGGATCCTAAGGTACCTA
ATTGCCTAGAAAGGAGCAGACGATATGGCGTCGCTCCCTGCAGGTCGACTCTAGAAACCAGCAGAGCATA
TGGGCTCGCTGGCTGCAGTATTCCCGGGTTCATTAGATCCTAAGGTACCTAATTGCCTAGAAAGGAGCAG
ACGATATGGCGTCGCTCCCTGCAGGTCGACTCTAGAAACCAGCAGAGCATATGGGCTCGCTGGCTGCAGT
ATTCCCGGGTTCATTAGATCCTAAGGTACCTAATTGCCTAGAAAGGAGCAGACGATATGGCGTCGCTCCC
TGCAGGTCGACTCTAGAAACCAGCAGAGCATATGGGCTCGCTGGCTGCAGTATTCCCGGGTTCATTAGAT
CCTAAGGTACCTAATTGCCTAGAAAGGAGCAGACGATATGGCGTCGCTCCCTGCAGGTCGACTCTAGAAA
CCAGCAGAGCATATGGGCTCGCTGGCTGCAGTATTCCCGGGTTCATTAGATCCTAAGGTACCTAATTGCC
TAGAAAGGAGCAGACGATATGGCGTCGCTCCCTGCAGGTCGACTCTAGAAACCAGCAGAGCATATGGGCT
CGCTGGCTGCAGTATTCCCGGGTTCATTAGATCCTAAGGTACCTAATTGCCTAGAAAGGAGCAGACGATA
TGGCGTCGCTCCCTGCAGGTCGACTCTAGAAACCAGCAGAGCATATGGGCTCGCTGGCTGCAGTATTCCC
GGGTTCATTAGATCCTAAGGTACCTAATTGCCTAGAAAGGAGCAGACGATATGGCGTCGCTCCCTGCAGG
TCGACTCTAGAAACCAGCAGAGCATATGGGCTCGCTGGCTGCAGTATTCCCGGGTTCATTAGATCCTAAG
GTACCTAATTGCCTAGAAAGGAGCAGACGATATGGCGTCGCTCCCTGCAGGTCGACTCTAGAAACCAGCA
GAGCATATGGGCTCGCTGGCTGCAGTATTCCCGGGTTCATTAGATCCTAAGGTACCTAATTGCCTAGAAA
GGAGCAGACGATATGGCGTCGCTCCCTGCAGGTCGACTCTAGAAACCAGCAGAGCATATGGGCTCGCTGG
CTGCAGTATTCCCGGGTTCATTAGATCCTAAGGTACCTAATTGCCTAGAAAGGAGCAGACGATATGGCGT
CGCTCCCTGCAGGTCGACTCTAGAAACCAGCAGAGCATATGGGCTCGCTGGCTGCAGTATTCCCGGGTTC
ATTAGATCCTAAGGTACCTAATTGCCTAGAAAGGAGCAGACGATATGGCGTCGCTCCCTGCAGGTCGACT
CTAGAAACCAGCAGAGCATATGGGCTCGCTGGCTGCAGTATTCCCGGGTTCATTAGATCCTAAGGTACCT
AATTGCCTAGAAAGGAGCAGACGATATGGCGTCGCTCCCTGCAGGTCGACTCTAGAAACCAGCAGAGCAT
ATGGGCTCGCTAATCAACCTCTGGATTACAAAATTTGTGAAAGATTGACTGGTATTCTTAACTATGTTGC
TCCTTTTACGCTATGTGGATACGCTGCTTTAATGCCTTTGTATCATGCTATTGCTTCCCGTATGGCTTTC
ATTTTCTCCTCCTTGTATAAATCCTGGTTGCTGTCTCTTTATGAGGAGTTGTGGCCCGTTGTCAGGCAAC
GTGGCGTGGTGTGCACTGTGTTTGCTGACGCAACCCCCACTGGTTGGGGCATTGCCACCACCTGTCAGCT
CCTTTCCGGGACTTTCGCTTTCCCCCTCCCTATTGCCACGGCGGAACTCATCGCCGCCTGCCTTGCCCGC
TGCTGGACAGGGGCTCGGCTGTTGGGCACTGACAATTCCGTGGTGTTGTCGGGGAAATCATCGTCCTTTC
CTTGGCTGCTCGCCTGTGTTGCCACCTGGATTCTGCGCGGGACGTCCTTCTGCTACGTCCCTTCGGCCCT
CAATCCAGCGGACCTTCCTTCCCGCGGCCTGCTGCCGGCTCTGCGGCCTCTTCCGCGTCTTCGCCTTCGC
CCTCAGACGAGTCGGATCTCCCTTTGGGCCGCCTCCCCGCCTGAGATCCTTTAAGACCAATGACTTACAA
GGCAGCTGTAGATCTTAGCCACTTTTTAAAAGAAAAGGGGGGACTGGAAGGGCTAATTCACTCCCAACGA
AGACAAGATCTGCTTTTTGCTTGTACTGGGTCTCTCTGGTTAGACCAGATCTGAGCCTGGGAGCTCTCTG
GCTAACTAGGGAACCCACTGCTTAAGCCTCAATAAAGCTTGCCTTGAGTGCTTCAAGTAGTGTGTGCCCG
TCTGTTGTGTGACTCTGGTAACTAGAGATCCCTCAGACCCTTTTAGTCAGTGTGGAAAATCTCTAGCAGT
AGTAGTTCATGTCATCTTATTATTCAGTATTTATAACTTGCAAAGAAATGAATATCAGAGAGTGAGAGGC
CCGGGTTAATTAAGGAAAGGGCTAGATCATTCTTGAAGACGAAAGGGCCTCGTGATACGCCTATTTTTAT
AGGTTAATGTCATGATAATAATGGTTTCTTAGACGTCAGGTGGCACTTTTCGGGGAAATGTGCGCGGAAC
CCCTATTTGTTTATTTTTCTAAATACATTCAAATATGTATCCGCTCATGAGACAATAACCCTGATAAATG
CTTCAATAATATTGAAAAAGGAAGAGTATGAGTATTCAACATTTCCGTGTCGCCCTTATTCCCTTTTTTG
CGGCATTTTGCCTTCCTGTTTTTGCTCACCCAGAAACGCTGGTGAAAGTAAAAGATGCTGAAGATCAGTT
GGGTGCACGAGTGGGTTACATCGAACTGGATCTCAACAGCGGTAAGATCCTTGAGAGTTTTCGCCCCGAA
GAACGTTTTCCAATGATGAGCACTTTTAAAGTTCTGCTATGTGGCGCGGTATTATCCCGTGTTGACGCCG
GGCAAGAGCAACTCGGTCGCCGCATACACTATTCTCAGAATGACTTGGTTGAGTACTCACCAGTCACAGA
AAAGCATCTTACGGATGGCATGACAGTAAGAGAATTATGCAGTGCTGCCATAACCATGAGTGATAACACT
GCGGCCAACTTACTTCTGACAACGATCGGAGGACCGAAGGAGCTAACCGCTTTTTTGCACAACATGGGGG
ATCATGTAACTCGCCTTGATCGTTGGGAACCGGAGCTGAATGAAGCCATACCAAACGACGAGCGTGACAC
CACGATGCCTGTAGCAATGGCAACAACGTTGCGCAAACTATTAACTGGCGAACTACTTACTCTAGCTTCC
CGGCAACAATTAATAGACTGGATGGAGGCGGATAAAGTTGCAGGACCACTTCTGCGCTCGGCCCTTCCGG
CTGGCTGGTTTATTGCTGATAAATCTGGAGCCGGTGAGCGTGGGTCTCGCGGTATCATTGCAGCACTGGG
GCCAGATGGTAAGCCCTCCCGTATCGTAGTTATCTACACGACGGGGAGTCAGGCAACTATGGATGAACGA
AATAGACAGATCGCTGAGATAGGTGCCTCACTGATTAAGCATTGGTAACTGTCAGACCAAGTTTACTCAT
ATATACTTTAGATTGATTTAAAACTTCATTTTTAATTTAAAAGGATCTAGGTGAAGATCCTTTTTGATAA
TCTCATGACCAAAATCCCTTAACGTGAGTTTTCGTTCCACTGAGCGTCAGACCCCGTAGAAAAGATCAAA
GGATCTTCTTGAGATCCTTTTTTTCTGCGCGTAATCTGCTGCTTGCAAACAAAAAAACCACCGCTACCAG
CGGTGGTTTGTTTGCCGGATCAAGAGCTACCAACTCTTTTTCCGAAGGTAACTGGCTTCAGCAGAGCGCA
GATACCAAATACTGTTCTTCTAGTGTAGCCGTAGTTAGGCCACCACTTCAAGAACTCTGTAGCACCGCCT
ACATACCTCGCTCTGCTAATCCTGTTACCAGTGGCTGCTGCCAGTGGCGATAAGTCGTGTCTTACCGGGT
TGGACTCAAGACGATAGTTACCGGATAAGGCGCAGCGGTCGGGCTGAACGGGGGGTTCGTGCACACAGCC
CAGCTTGGAGCGAACGACCTACACCGAACTGAGATACCTACAGCGTGAGCTATGAGAAAGCGCCACGCTT
CCCGAAGGGAGAAAGGCGGACAGGTATCCGGTAAGCGGCAGGGTCGGAACAGGAGAGCGCACGAGGGAGC
TTCCAGGGGGAAACGCCTGGTATCTTTATAGTCCTGTCGGGTTTCGCCACCTCTGACTTGAGCGTCGATT
TTTGTGATGCTCGTCAGGGGGGCGGAGCCTATGGAAAAACGCCAGCAACGCGGCCTTTTTACGGTTCCTG
GCCTTTTGCTGGCCTTTTGCTCACATGTTCTTTCCTGCGTTATCCCCTGATTCTGTGGATAACCGTATTA
CCGCCTTTGAGTGAGCTGATACCGCTCGCCGCAGCCGAACGACCGAGCGCAGCGAGTCAGTGAGCGAGGA
AGCGGAAGAGCGCCCAATACGCAAACCGCCTCTCCCCGCGCGTTGGCCGATTCATTAATGCAGCAAGCTC
ATGGCTGACTAATTTTTTTTATTTATGCAGAGGCCGAGGCCGCCTCGGCCTCTGAGCTATTCCAGAAGTA
GTGAGGAGGCTTTTTTGGAGGCCTAGGCTTTTGCAAAAAGCTCCCCGTGGCACGACAGGTTTCCCGACTG
GAAAGCGGGCAGTGAGCGCAACGCAATTAATGTGAGTTAGCTCACTCATTAGGCACCCCAGGCTTTACAC
TTTATGCTTCCGGCTCGTATGTTGTGTGGAATTGTGAGCGGATAACAATTTCACACAGGAAACAGCTATG
ACATGATTACGAATTTCACAAATAAAGCATTTTTTTCACTGCATTCTAGTTGTGGTTTGTCCAAACTCAT
CAATGTATCTTATCATGTCTGGATCAACTGGATAACTCAAGCTAACCAAAATCATCCCAAACTTCCCACC
CCATACCCTATTACCACTGCCAATTACCTGTGGTTTCATTTACTCTAAACCTGTGATTCCTCTGAATTAT
TTTCATTTTAAAGAAATTGTATTTGTTAAATATGTACTACAAACTTAGTAGT
