>Addgene plasmid #40652 | phage-cmv-cfp-24xpp7 | addgene partial sequence | sequence record 53858 | EGFP_C
AAGCGGCCGGATCCTAAGGTACCTAATTGCCTAGAAAGGAGCAGACGATATGGCGTCGCTCCCTGCAGGT
CGACTCTAGAAACCAGCAGAGCATATGGGCTCGCTGGCTGCAGTATTCCCGGGTTCATTAGATCCTAAGG
TACCTAATTGCCTAGAAAGGAGCAGACGATATGGCGTCGCTCCCTGCAGGTCGACTCTAGAAACCAGCAG
AGCATATGGGCTCGCTGGCTGCAGTATTCCCGGGTTCATTAGATCCTAAGGTACCTAATTGCCTAGAAAG
GAGCAGACGATATGGCGTCGCTCCCTGCAGGTCGACTCTAGAAACCAGCAGAGCATATGGGCTCGCTGGC
TGCAGTATTCCCGGGTTCATTAGATCCTAAGGTACCTAATTGCCTAGAAAGGAGCAGACGATATGGCGTC
GCTCCCTGCAGGTCGACTCTAGAAACCAGCAGAGCATATGGGCTCGCTGGCTGCAGTATTCCCGGGTTCA
TTAGATCCTAAGGTACCTAATTGCCTAGAAAGGAGCAGACGATATGGCGTCGCTCCCTGCAGGTCGACTC
TAGAAACCAGCAGAGCATATGGGCTCGCTGGCTGCAGTATTCCCGGGTTCATTAGATCCTAAGGTACCTA
ATTGCCTAGAAAGGAGCAGACGATATGGCGTCGCTCCCTGCAGGTCGACTCTAGAAACCAGCAGAGCATA
TGGGCTCGCTGGCTGCAGTATTCCCGGGTTCATTAGATCCTAAGGTACCTAATTGCCTAGAAAGGAGCAG
ACGATATGGCGTCGCTCCCTGCAGGTCGACTCTAGAAACCAGCAGAGCATATGGGCTCGCTGGCTGCAGT
ATTCCC
