>Addgene plasmid #40652 | phage-cmv-cfp-24xpp7 | addgene partial sequence | sequence record 60546 | WPRE-R
AATTTTGTAATCCAGAGGTTGATTAGCGAGCCCATATGCTCTGCTGGTTTCTAGAGTCGACCTGCAGGGA
GCGACGCCATATCGTCTGCTCCTTTCTAGGCAATTAGGTACCTTAGGATCTAATGAACCCGGGAATACTG
CAGCCAGCGAGCCCATATGCTCTGCTGGTTTCTAGAGTCGACCTGCAGGGAGCGACGCCATATCGTCTGC
TCCTTTCTAGGCAATTAGGTACCTTAGGATCTAATGAACCCGGGAATACTGCAGCCAGCGAGCCCATATG
CTCTGCTGGTTTCTAGAGTCGACCTGCAGGGAGCGACGCCATATCGTCTGCTCCTTTCTAGGCAATTAGG
TACCTTAGGATCTAATGAACCCGGGAATACTGCAGCCAGCGAGCCCATATGCTCTGCTGGTTTCTAGAGT
CGACCTGCAGGGAGCGACGCCATATCGTCTGCTCCTTTCTAGGCAATTAGGTACCTTAGGATCTAATGAA
CCCGGGAATACTGCAGCCAGCGAGCCCATATGCTCTGCTGGTTTCTAGAGTCGACCTGCAGGGAGCGACG
CCATATCGTCTGCTCCTTTCTAGGCAATTAGGTACCTTAGGATCTAATGAACCCGGGAATACTGCAGCCA
GCGAGCCCATATGCTCTGCTGGTTTCTAGAGTCGACCTGCAGGGAGCGACGCCATATCGTCTGCTCCTTT
CTAGGCAATTAGGTACCTTAGGATCTAATGAACCCGGGAATACTGCAGCCAGCGAGCCCATATGCTCTGC
TGGTTTCTAGAGTCGACCTGCAGGGAGCGACGCCATATCGTCTGCTCCTTTCTAGGCAATTAGGTACCTT
AGGATCTAATGAACCCGGGAATACTGCAGCCAGCGAGCCCATATGCTCTGCTGGTTTCTAGAGTCGACCT
GCAGGGAGCGACGCCATATCGTCTGCTCCTTT
